Addgene plasmid #51: Gal4-p160MBP
Depositing lab: Bruce Spiegelman. Depositing organization: Dana-Farber Cancer Institute. Publication: Suppression of mitochondrial respiration through recruitment of p160 myb binding protein to PGC-1alpha: modulation by p38 MAPK. Fan M, Rhee J, St-Pierre J, Handschin C, Puigserver P, Lin J, Jaeger S, Erdjument-Bromage H, Tempst P, Spiegelman BM. Genes Dev 2004 Feb 1;18(3):278-89. Epub 2004 Jan 26. 10.1101/gad.1152204 PubMed 14744933.
Backbone
  Vector backbone: pCMX-Gal4
  Backbone manufacturer: N/A
  Backbone size w/o insert (bp): 4500
  Vector type: Mammalian Expression
Growth in bacteria
  Bacterial resistance: Ampicillin, 100 μg/mL
  Growth temperature: 37°C
  Growth strain: DH5alpha
  Copy number: High Copy
Gene/Insert
  Gene/Insert name: p160 Myb binding protein (alt names: p160MBP; Mybbp1a)
  Species: M. musculus (mouse)
  Insert size (bp): 4000
  GenBank ID: BC052889
  Entrez Gene: Mybbp1a (a.k.a. AL024407, AU019902, P160, p160MBP, p67MBP)
  Tag / fusion protein: Gal4DBD (N terminal on backbone)
  Cloning method: Restriction Enzyme; 5′ cloning site EcoRI (not destroyed); 3′ cloning site EcoRV (not destroyed)
  Sequencing primers: 5′ Gal4 N-term
Resource information
  A portion of this plasmid was derived from a plasmid made by: Tom Gonda
Terms and licenses: Academic/Nonprofit Terms; Industry Terms: Not Available to Industry
How to cite: Gal4-p160MBP was a gift from Bruce Spiegelman (Addgene plasmid # 51 ; http://n2t.net/addgene:51 ; RRID:Addgene_51)
