[The description below was written by a language model from this plasmid's Addgene catalogue record.]
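Description:
Gal4-p160MBP is a mammalian expression plasmid built on the pCMX-Gal4 backbone (about 4.5 kb without insert) that carries the mouse p160 Myb binding protein coding sequence (Mybbp1a, also called p160MBP), an insert of roughly 4 kb. The cDNA was placed between EcoRI and EcoRV sites, both retained, downstream of the Gal4 DNA-binding domain supplied by the backbone, so the expressed product is an N-terminal Gal4DBD–p160MBP fusion. The plasmid is maintained in E. coli at high copy number under ampicillin selection. The record does not list the promoter, origin of replication or polyadenylation signal explicitly; the pCMX name suggests a CMV-driven expression cassette, but no feature table is provided to confirm this, and no mammalian selection marker is recorded.

Gal4 DNA-binding domain fusions of this type are generally used in transient transfection reporter assays. The Gal4 moiety tethers the fused protein to Gal4 binding sites (UAS elements) placed upstream of a reporter gene on a co-transfected plasmid, so the intrinsic transcriptional activating or repressing activity of the fused protein can be measured independently of its normal recruitment to DNA. The same format can be used in mammalian two-hybrid-style interaction tests. The associated publication concerns recruitment of p160 Myb binding protein to the coactivator PGC-1alpha, the resulting suppression of mitochondrial respiration, and modulation of this by p38 MAPK. This fits use of the construct to examine the transcriptional regulatory properties of p160MBP in mammalian cells, although the record does not spell out the specific experiments.
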