>Addgene plasmid #51 | Gal4-p160MBP | addgene partial sequence | sequence record 16385 | 51 with Gal4 N-term
GAAAGCTGAGCCTGCGACTCCCGCAGAAGCGGCGCAAAGCGACCGCCACAGCCTGCTGGAGCACAGCCGC
GAGTTCTTGGACTTCTTCTGGGACATTGCGAAACCGGATCAGGAAACGCGGCTCCGGGCCACGGAGAAGT
TGTTGGAGTACTTGCGCACAAGGCCCAATGATTCGGAGATGAAATATGCCCTGAAGCGCCTAATCACTGG
GCTTGGGGTGGGCCGAGAAGCCGCTAGGCCCTGCTACAGCCTGGCGCTGGCACAGCTGTTGCAGTCTTTT
GAAGACATCCCATTGTGTGACATCCTGGATCAGATACAAGAAAAATACAGCCTACAAGCCATGAACAAGG
CAATGATGAGACCTAGTCTCTTTGCAAACCTTTTTGGAGTGCTAGCCCTCTTTCAGTCAGGCCGCCTAGT
GAAGGACAAAGAGGCCCTGATGAAGTCCGTGCAATTGCTGAAGATCCTGTCCCAACACCCCAACCACTTA
CAGGGACAGCCAATAAAGGCTCTGGTGGACATCCTCTCTGAGGTCCCAGAGTCCATGTTCCAGGAGATCC
TGCCAAAGGTCCTCAAGGGTAACATGAAAGTGATCCTCCGCTCTCCCAAGTACTTGGAGCTCTTCCTCCT
GGCTAAGCAGAGGGTGCCGACAAAGCTCGAGTCACTCATGGGCTCGGTTGACCTATTCTCAGAAGACAAT
ATTCCCAGTCTGGTGAACATCCTGAAGGTGGCCGCCAACTCTGTCAAGAAGGAGCACAAGCTGCCTAATG
TGGCTCTGGACCTGCTCCGCCTGGCT
